Addgene plasmid #196846: pCR8-PspCas13b_gRNA[ccdbCam]-2xPP7
Purpose: (Empty Backbone) backbone for gRNA cloning of dpspCas13b tagged by 2xPP7
Depositing lab: Albert Cheng. Depositing organization: Jackson Laboratory. Publication: Simultaneous multifunctional transcriptome engineering by CRISPR RNA scaffold. Liu Z, Jillette N, Robson P, Cheng AW. Nucleic Acids Res. 2023 Aug 11;51(14):e77. doi: 10.1093/nar/gkad547. PubMed 37395412.
Backbone
  Vector backbone: PCR8
  Backbone size (bp): 3308
  Vector type: CRISPR
Growth in bacteria
  Bacterial resistance: Chloramphenicol and Spectinomycin, 25 & 50 μg/mL
  Growth temperature: 30°C
  Growth strain: ccdB Survival
  Copy number: Unknown
Terms and licenses: Academic/Nonprofit Terms; Industry Terms: Not Available to Industry
Depositor comments: Please visit https://www.biorxiv.org/content/10.1101/2022.06.21.497089v1 for bioRxiv preprint.
How to cite: pCR8-PspCas13b_gRNA[ccdbCam]-2xPP7 was a gift from Albert Cheng (Addgene plasmid # 196846 ; http://n2t.net/addgene:196846 ; RRID:Addgene_196846)
