[The description below was written by a language model from this plasmid's Addgene catalogue record and pLannotate feature annotations shown in this document.]
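Description:
pCR8-PspCas13b_gRNA[ccdbCam]-2xPP7 is an empty guide-RNA cloning backbone built on the pCR8 Gateway entry vector and classified as a CRISPR plasmid. It is meant to receive spacer sequences for guide RNAs used with catalytically dead PspCas13b (dPspCas13b), with the resulting guide carrying two copies of the PP7 RNA hairpin. The sequenced plasmid is 4,665 nt. It replicates in E. coli from a high-copy ColE1/pUC-type origin and carries the aadA (SmR) gene for spectinomycin resistance. rrnB T1 and T2 terminators sit upstream of the cloning region to insulate it from read-through transcription, and small lacI, lacZα and GmR fragments appear to be backbone remnants.

The payload lies between attL1 and attL2, so the finished guide cassette could in principle be moved into a destination vector by a Gateway LR reaction. Inside these sites, a human U6 RNA polymerase III promoter is followed by a stuffer containing the ccdB toxin gene, a ccdA fragment and a chloramphenicol acetyltransferase gene with its own promoter elements. This ccdB/CmR cassette is a counter-selectable placeholder. The uncut plasmid must be maintained in a ccdB-tolerant strain under chloramphenicol and spectinomycin. Replacing the stuffer with a spacer removes the toxin, allowing recombinants to grow in standard strains.

The PspCas13b direct repeat and the 2xPP7 hairpins are not annotated in the feature table, though the name and stated purpose imply they are present, presumably in the unannotated sequence flanking the stuffer. The PP7 tags would allow recruitment of PP7 coat protein fusions to RNAs targeted by dPspCas13b. This fits the associated work on multifunctional transcriptome engineering with CRISPR RNA scaffolds.
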