Features (pLannotate 1.2.2; 17 found; start..end, strand, type, name):
    121..213     +  CDS            lacI (fragment): lac repressor; lacI; The lac repressor binds to the lac operator to inhibit transcription in E. coli. This inhibition can be relieved by adding lactose or isopropyl-β-D-thiogalactopyranoside (IPTG).
    268..295     -  terminator     rrnB T2 terminator: transcription terminator T2 from the E. coli rrnB gene
    387..473     -  terminator     rrnB T1 terminator: Escherichia coli rrnB; transcription terminator T1 from the E. coli rrnB gene
    517..553     -  CDS            lacZα (fragment): LacZα fragment of β-galactosidase; lacZ fragment
    569..668     +  protein_bind   attL1: mutant version of attL; recombination site for the Gateway® LR reaction LR Clonase™
    683..923     +  promoter       U6 promoter: RNA polymerase III promoter for human U6 snRNA
    983..1285    -  CDS            ccdB: CCDB_ECOLI - Also known as G, letB, letD. Experimental evidence at protein level: Swiss-Prot protein existence level 1. Toxic component of a type II toxin-antitoxin (TA) system, functioning in plasmid maintainence. Responsible for the post- segregational killing (PSK) of plasmid-free cells, also referred to as a plasmid addiction system. Half-life of over 2 hours. Cell killing by CcdB is accompanied by filamentation, defects in chromosome and plasmid segregation, defects in cell division, formation of anucleate cells, decreased DNA synthesis and plasmid loss. Interferes with the activity of DN
   1290..1448    -  CDS            ccdA (fragment): CCDA_ECO57 - Also known as H, letA. Experimental evidence at protein level: Swiss-Prot protein existence level 1. Antitoxin component of a type II toxin-antitoxin (TA) system which inhibits the post-segregational killing (PSK) of plasmid-free cells, also referred to as a plasmid addiction system. Binds to and blocks the activity of CcdB; will also remove bound CcdB protein from the CcdB-GyrA complex by forming a CcdA-CcdB complex, a process termed rejuvenation. Functions as a transcriptional corepressor for the ccdAB operon, repression also requires CcdB (By similarity). From Escherichia coli
   1627..2286    -  CDS            CmR: chloramphenicol acetyltransferase; cat; confers resistance to chloramphenicol
   2287..2316    -  promoter       cat promoter (fragment): promoter of the E. coli cat gene encoding chloramphenicol acetyltransferase
   2340..2370    -  promoter       lac UV5 promoter: E. coli lac promoter with an "up" mutation
   2544..2643    -  protein_bind   attL2: mutant version of attL; recombination site for the Gateway® LR reaction LR Clonase™
   2661..2679    -  promoter       T7 promoter: promoter for bacteriophage T7 RNA polymerase
   2869..2892    +  promoter       Pc promoter (fragment): intI1 (promoter lies within the coding sequence); class 1 integron promoter
   3068..3124    +  CDS            GmR (fragment): gentamycin acetyltransferase; aacC1; confers resistance to gentamycin
   3131..3922    +  CDS            SmR: aminoglycoside adenylyltransferase (Murphy, 1985); aadA; confers resistance to spectinomycin and streptomycin
   4015..4603    +  rep_origin     ori: high-copy-number ColE1/pMB1/pBR322/pUC origin of replication
>Addgene plasmid #196846 | pCR8-PspCas13b_gRNA[ccdbCam]-2xPP7 | addgene full sequence | sequence record 419899 | Addgene NGS Result
CTTTCCTGCGTTATCCCCTGATTCTGTGGATAACCGTATTACCGCCTTTGAGTGAGCTGATACCGCTCGC
CGCAGCCGAACGACCGAGCGCAGCGAGTCAGTGAGCGAGGAAGCGGAAGAGCGCCCAATACGCAAACCGC
CTCTCCCCGCGCGTTGGCCGATTCATTAATGCAGCTGGCACGACAGGTTTCCCGACTGGAAAGCGGGCAG
TGAGCGCAACGCAATTAATACGCGTACCGCTAGCCAGGAAGAGTTTGTAGAAACGCAAAAAGGCCATCCG
TCAGGATGGCCTTCTGCTTAGTTTGATGCCTGGCAGTTTATGGCGGGCGTCCTGCCCGCCACCCTCCGGG
CCGTTGCTTCACAACGATCAAATCCGCTCCCGGCGGATTTGTCCTACTCAGGAGAGCGTTCACCGACAAA
CAACAGATAAAACGAAAGGCCCAGTATTCCGACTGAGCCTTTCGTTTTATTTGATGCCTGGCAGTTCCCT
ACTCTCGCGTTAACGCTAGCATGGATGTTTTCCCAGTCACGACGTTGTAAAACGACGGCCAGTCTTAAGC
TCGGGCCCCAAATAATGATTTTATTTTGACTGATAGTGACCTGTTCGTTGCAACAAATTGATGAGCAATG
CTTTTTTATAATGCCAACTTTGTACAAAAAAGCAGGCTCCGAATTCACCGGTGAGGGCCTATTTCCCATG
ATTCCTTCATATTTGCATATACGATACAAGGCTGTTAGAGAGATAATTGGAATTAATTTGACTGTAAACA
CAAAGATATTAGTACAAAATACGTGACGTAGAAAGTAATAATTTCTTGGGTAGTTTGCAGTTTTAAAATT
ATGTTTTAAAATGGACTATCATATGCTTACCGTAACTTGAAAGTATTTCGATTTCTTGGCTTTATATATC
TTGTGGAAAGGACGAAACACCGGGTCTTCGTCGACCTGCAGACTGGCTGTGTATAAGGGAGCCTGACATT
TATATTCCCCAGAACATCAGGTTAATGGCGTTTTTGATGTCATTTTCGCGGTGGCTGAGATCAGCCACTT
CTTCCCCGATAACGGACACCGGCACACTGGCCATATCGGTGGTCATCATGCGCCAGCTTTCATCCCCGAT
ATGCACCACCGGGTAAAGTTCACGGGAGACTTTATCTGACAGCAGACGTGCACTGGCCAGGGGGATCACC
ATCCGTCGCCCGGGCGTGTCAATAATATCACTCTGTACATCCACAAACAGACGATAACGGCTCTCTCTTT
TATAGGTGTAAACCTTAAACTGCATTTCACCAGCCCCTGTTCTCGTCAGCAAAAGAGCCGTTCATTTCAA
TAAACCGGGCGACCTCAGCCATCCCTTCCTGATTTTCCGCTTTCCAGCGTTCGGCACGCAGACGACGGGC
TTCATTCTGCATGGTTGTGCTTACCAGACCGGAGATATTGACATCATATATGCCTTGAGCAACTGATAGC
TGTCGCTGTCAACTGTCACTGTAATACGCTGCTTCATAGCATACCTCTTTTTTACATACTTCGGGTATAC
ATATCAGTATATATTCTTATACCGCAAAAATCAGCGCGCAAATACGCATACTGTTATCTGGCTTTTAGTA
AGCCGGATCCAGATCTTTACGCCCCGCCCTGCCACTCATCGCAGTACTGTTGTAATTCATTAAGCATTCT
GCCGACATGGAAGCCATCACAAACGGCATGATGAACCTGAATCGCCAGCGGCATCAGCACCTTGTCGCCT
TGCGTATAATATTTGCCCATGGTGAAAACGGGGGCGAAGAAGTTGTTCATATTGGCCACGTTTAAATCAA
AACTGGTGAAACTCACCCAGGGATTGGCTGAGACGAAAAACATATTCTCAATAAACCCTTTAGGGAAATA
GGCCAGGTTTTCACCGTAACACGCCACATCTTGCGAATATATGTGTAGAAACTGCCGGAAATCGTCGTGG
TATTCACTCCAGAGCGATGAAAACGTTTCAGTTTGCTCATGGAAAACGGTGTAACAAGGGTGAACACTAT
CCCATATCACCAGCTCACCGTCTTTCATTGCCATACGGAATTCCGGATGAGCATTCATCAGGCGGGCAAG
AATGTGAATAAAGGCCGGATAAAACTTGTGCTTATTTTTCTTTACGGTCTTTAAAAAGGCCGTAATATCC
AGCTGAACGGTCTGGTTATAGGTACATTGAGCAACTGACTGAAATGCCTCAAAATGTTCTTTACGATGCC
ATTGGGATATATCAACGGTGGTATATCCAGTGATTTTTTTCTCCATTTTAGCTTCCTTAGCTCCTGAAAA
TCTCGACGGATCCTAACTCAAAATCCACACATTATACGAGCCGGAAGCATAAAGTGTAAAGCCTGGGGTG
CCTAATGCGGCCGCGAAGACCTGTTGTGGAAGGTCCAGTTTTGAGGGGCTATTACAACCAATTGGGTCTC
CAGATGGAGCAGACGATATGGCGTCGCTCCAGATGGAGCAGACGATATGGCGTCGCTCCAGATTTTTTTT
GGCGCGCCTTAATTAAGAATTCGACCCAGCTTTCTTGTACAAAGTTGGCATTATAAAAAATAATTGCTCA
TCAATTTGTTGCAACGAACAGGTCACTATCAGTCAAAATAAAATCATTATTTGCCATCCAGCTGATATCC
CCTATAGTGAGTCGTATTACATGGTCATAGCTGTTTCCTGGCAGCTCTGGCCCGTGTCTCAAAATCTCTG
ATGTTACATTGCACAAGATAAAAATATATCATCATGCCTCCTCTAGACCAGCCAGGACAGAAATGCCTCG
ACTTCGCTGCTACCCAAGGTTGCCGGGTGACGCACACCGTGGAAACGGATGAAGGCACGAACCCAGTGGA
CATAAGCCTGTTCGGTTCGTAAGCTGTAATGCAAGTAGCGTATGCGCTCACGCAACTGGTCCAGAACCTT
GACCGAACGCAGCGGTGGTAACGGCGCAGTGGCGGTTTTCATGGCTTGTTATGACTGTTTTTTTGGGGTA
CAGTCTATGCCTCGGGCATCCAAGCAGCAAGCGCGTTACGCCGTGGGTCGATGTTTGATGTTATGGAGCA
GCAACGATGTTACGCAGCAGGGCAGTCGCCCTAAAACAAAGTTAAACATTATGAGGGAAGCGGTGATCGC
CGAAGTATCGACTCAACTATCAGAGGTAGTTGGCGTCATCGAGCGCCATCTCGAACCGACGTTGCTGGCC
GTACATTTGTACGGCTCCGCAGTGGATGGCGGCCTGAAGCCACACAGTGATATTGATTTGCTGGTTACGG
TGACCGTAAGGCTTGATGAAACAACGCGGCGAGCTTTGATCAACGACCTTTTGGAAACTTCGGCTTCCCC
TGGAGAGAGCGAGATTCTCCGCGCTGTAGAAGTCACCATTGTTGTGCACGACGACATCATTCCGTGGCGT
TATCCAGCTAAGCGCGAACTGCAATTTGGAGAATGGCAGCGCAATGACATTCTTGCAGGTATCTTCGAGC
CAGCCACGATCGACATTGATCTGGCTATCTTGCTGACAAAAGCAAGAGAACATAGCGTTGCCTTGGTAGG
TCCAGCGGCGGAGGAACTCTTTGATCCGGTTCCTGAACAGGATCTATTTGAGGCGCTAAATGAAACCTTA
ACGCTATGGAACTCGCCGCCCGACTGGGCTGGCGATGAGCGAAATGTAGTGCTTACGTTGTCCCGCATTT
GGTACAGCGCAGTAACCGGCAAAATCGCGCCGAAGGATGTCGCTGCCGACTGGGCAATGGAGCGCCTGCC
GGCCCAGTATCAGCCCGTCATACTTGAAGCTAGACAGGCTTATCTTGGACAAGAAGAAGATCGCTTGGCC
TCGCGCGCAGATCAGTTGGAAGAATTTGTCCACTACGTGAAAGGCGAGATCACCAAGGTAGTCGGCAAAT
AACCCTCGAGCCACCCATGACCAAAATCCCTTAACGTGAGTTACGCGTCGTTCCACTGAGCGTCAGACCC
CGTAGAAAAGATCAAAGGATCTTCTTGAGATCCTTTTTTTCTGCGCGTAATCTGCTGCTTGCAAACAAAA
AAACCACCGCTACCAGCGGTGGTTTGTTTGCCGGATCAAGAGCTACCAACTCTTTTTCCGAAGGTAACTG
GCTTCAGCAGAGCGCAGATACCAAATACTGTTCTTCTAGTGTAGCCGTAGTTAGGCCACCACTTCAAGAA
CTCTGTAGCACCGCCTACATACCTCGCTCTGCTAATCCTGTTACCAGTGGCTGCTGCCAGTGGCGATAAG
TCGTGTCTTACCGGGTTGGACTCAAGACGATAGTTACCGGATAAGGCGCAGCGGTCGGGCTGAACGGGGG
GTTCGTGCACACAGCCCAGCTTGGAGCGAACGACCTACACCGAACTGAGATACCTACAGCGTGAGCTATG
AGAAAGCGCCACGCTTCCCGAAGGGAGAAAGGCGGACAGGTATCCGGTAAGCGGCAGGGTCGGAACAGGA
GAGCGCACGAGGGAGCTTCCAGGGGGAAACGCCTGGTATCTTTATAGTCCTGTCGGGTTTCGCCACCTCT
GACTTGAGCGTCGATTTTTGTGATGCTCGTCAGGGGGGCGGAGCCTATGGAAAAACGCCAGCAACGCGGC
CTTTTTACGGTTCCTGGCCTTTTGCTGGCCTTTTGCTCACATGTT
